Addgene plasmid #214486: AiP1385 - pAAV-AiE2156m-minBG-SYFP2-WPRE-BGHpA
Purpose: AiE2156m is an enhancer sequence, designed to drive AAV-mediated transgene expression in specific populations of brain cells
Depositing lab: Allen Institute for Brain Science & Bosiljka Tasic. Depositing organization: Allen Institute. Publication: A suite of enhancer AAVs and transgenic mouse lines for genetic access to cortical cell types. Ben-Simon Y, Hooper M, Narayan S, Daigle TL, Dwivedi D, Way SW, Oster A, Stafford DA, Mich JK, Taormina MJ, Martinez RA, Opitz-Araya X, Roth JR, Alexander JR, Allen S, Amster A, Arbuckle J, Ayala A, Baker PM, Bakken TE, Barcelli T, Barta S, Bendrick J, Bertagnolli D, Bielstein C, Bishwakarma P, Bowlus J, Boyer G, Brouner K, Casian B, Casper T, Chakka AB, Chakrabarty R, Chance RK, Chavan S, Clark M, Colbert K, Collman F, Daniel S, Departee M, DiValentin P, Donadio N, Dotson N, Egdorf T, Fliss T, Gabitto M, Garcia J, Gary A, Gasperini M, Gloe J, Goldy J, Gore BB, Graybuck L, Greisman N, Haeseleer F, Halterman C, Haradon Z, Hastings SD, Helback O, Ho W, Hockemeyer D, Huang C, Huff S, Hunker A, Johansen N, Jones D, Juneau Z, Kalmbach B, Kannan M, Khem S, Kussick E, Kutsal R, Larsen R, Lee C, Lee AY, Leibly M, Lenz GH, Li S, Liang E, Lusk N, Madigan Z, Malloy J, Malone J, McCue R, Melchor J, Mollenkopf T, Moosman S, Morin E, Newman D, Ng L, Ngo K, Omstead V, Otto S, Oyama A, Pena N, Pham T, Phillips E, Pom CA, Potekhina L, Ransford S, Ray PL, Rette D, Reynoldson C, Rimorin C, Rocha D, Ruiz A, Sanchez REA, Sawyer L, Sedeno-Cortes A, Sevigny JP, Shapovalova N, Shepard N, Shulga L, Sigler AR, Siverts L, Soliman S, Somasundaram S, Staats B, Stewart K, Szelenyi E, Tieu M, Trader C, Tran A, van Velthoven CTJ, Walker M, Wang Y, Weed N, Wirthlin M, Wood T, Wynalda B, Yao Z, Zhou T, Ariza J, Dee N, Reding M, Ronellenfitch K, Mufti S, Sunkin SM, Smith KA, Esposito L, Waters J, Thyagarajan B, Yao S, Lein ES, Zeng H, Levi BP, Ngai J, Ting JT, Tasic B. Cell. 2025 May 16:S0092-8674(25)00513-6. doi: 10.1016/j.cell.2025.05.002. PubMed 40403729.
Backbone
  Vector backbone: pAAV2
  Vector type: AAV
Growth in bacteria
  Bacterial resistance: Ampicillin, 100 μg/mL
  Growth temperature: 37°C
  Growth strain: NEB Stable
  Copy number: High Copy
Gene/Insert
  Gene/Insert name: SYFP2
  Species: Synthetic
  Promoter: minBG
  Cloning method: Gibson Cloning
Terms and licenses: Academic/Nonprofit Terms; Industry Terms: Not Available to Industry
Depositor comments: 5' Cloning Site: SgrAI (destroyed), 3' Cloning Site: SgrAI (destroyed). Please visit https://doi.org/10.1101/2024.06.10.597244 for bioRxiv preprint.
How to cite: AiP1385 - pAAV-AiE2156m-minBG-SYFP2-WPRE-BGHpA was a gift from Allen Institute for Brain Science & Bosiljka Tasic (Addgene plasmid # 214486 ; http://n2t.net/addgene:214486 ; RRID:Addgene_214486)
