[The description below was written by a language model from this plasmid's Addgene catalogue record and pLannotate feature annotations shown in this document.]
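Description:
AiP1385 - pAAV-AiE2156m-minBG-SYFP2-WPRE-BGHpA is an AAV transfer plasmid built on a pAAV2 backbone and used to package recombinant adeno-associated virus carrying an enhancer-driven fluorescent reporter. In bacteria it is maintained as a high-copy plasmid through a ColE1/pUC-type origin and selected with ampicillin via the β-lactamase gene and its native promoter. An f1 phage origin and short remnants of the pBR322 bom and rop regions are also present in the backbone. The recorded growth strain is a recombination-deficient line of the kind commonly chosen to keep repeat-rich ITR plasmids intact.

The payload lies between AAV2 inverted terminal repeats, which supply the signals for genome replication and encapsidation. One ITR is annotated in full, while the other is detected only as two short fragments, which may reflect the difficulty of sequencing or annotating these structured repeats. Within the cassette, the AiE2156m enhancer is placed upstream of a minimal beta-globin promoter (minBG), which has little activity on its own, so expression depends on the enhancer. Neither element is called in the automated feature table, but an unannotated stretch between SYFP2 and the fragmentary ITR is where they would be expected. They drive SYFP2, a fast-maturing monomeric yellow fluorescent protein derived from Aequorea victoria. It is followed by a WPRE, annotated as two adjacent fragments, to boost transcript stability and expression, and by a bovine growth hormone polyadenylation signal.

The construct belongs to a collection of enhancer AAVs for genetic access to cortical cell types, and it is intended to label specific brain cell populations. The record does not state which population AiE2156m targets.
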