Features (pLannotate 1.2.2; 14 found; start..end, strand, type, name):
    172..223     +  misc_feature   bom (fragment): basis of mobility region from pBR322
    228..368     -  repeat_region  AAV2 ITR: inverted terminal repeat of adeno-associated virus serotype 2 inverted
    486..597     -  polyA_signal   bGH poly(A) signal: bovine growth hormone polyadenylation signal
    614..694     -  misc_feature   WPRE (fragment): woodchuck hepatitis virus posttranscriptional regulatory element
    700..857     -  misc_feature   WPRE (fragment): woodchuck hepatitis virus posttranscriptional regulatory element
    897..1613    -  CDS            SYFP2: SYFP2 is a basic (constitutively fluorescent) yellow fluorescent protein published in 2006, derived from Aequorea victoria. It is reported to be a very rapidly-maturing monomer with moderate acid sensitivity.
   2316..2343    -  repeat_region  AAV2 ITR (fragment): inverted terminal repeat of adeno-associated virus serotype 2 inverted
   2372..2399    -  repeat_region  AAV2 ITR (fragment): inverted terminal repeat of adeno-associated virus serotype 2 inverted
   2472..3060    -  rep_origin     ori: high-copy-number ColE1/pMB1/pBR322/pUC origin of replication
   3231..4091    -  CDS            AmpR: β-lactamase; bla; confers resistance to ampicillin, carbenicillin, and related antibiotics
   4092..4196    -  promoter       AmpR promoter: bla
   4291..4326    +  CDS            rop (fragment): Rop protein, which maintains plasmids at low copy number; rop
   4428..4477    +  misc_feature   bom (fragment): basis of mobility region from pBR322
   4478..153     -  rep_origin     f1 ori (across the origin) (sequence partly withheld): f1 bacteriophage origin of replication; arrow indicates direction of (+) strand synthesis
>Addgene plasmid #214486 | AiP1385 - pAAV-AiE2156m-minBG-SYFP2-WPRE-BGHpA | addgene full sequence | sequence record 432534 | Addgene NGS Result
GATTTAGAGCTTGACGGGGAAAGCCGGCG
[46 nt withheld, positions 30-75]
A
[95 nt withheld, positions 77-171]
TATGCGGTGTGAAATACCGCACAGATGCGTAAGGAGAAAATACCGCATCAGGCGCCCCTGCAGGCAGCTG
CGCGCTCGCTCGCTCACTGAGGCCGCCCGGGCAAAGCCCGGGCGTCGGGCGACCTTTGGTCGCCCGGCCT
CAGTGAGCGAGCGAGCGCGCAGAGAGGGAGTGGCCAACTCCATCACTAGGGGTTCCTGCGGCCGCTCGGT
CCGCACGTGAGATCTCATGCCTGCTATTGTCTTCCCAATCCTCCCCCTTGCTGTCCTGCCCCACCCCACC
CCCCAGAATAGAATGACACCTACTCAGACAATGCGATGCAATTTCCTCATTTTATTAGGAAAGGACAGTG
GGAGTGGCACCTTCCAGGGTCAAGGAAGGCACGGGGGAGGGGCAAACAACAGATGGCTGGCAACTAGAAG
GCACAGTCGAAGATCTCTCGAGCCACGGAATTGTCAGTGCCCAACAGCCGAGCCCCTGTCCAGCAGCGGG
CAAGGCAGGCGGCGATGAGTTCCGCCGTGGCAAGAACTAACCAGGATTTATACAAGGAGGAGAAAATGAA
AGCCATACGGGAAGCAATAGCATGATACAAAGGCATTAAAGCAGCGTATCCACATAGCGTAAAAGGAGCA
ACATAGTTAAGAATACCAGTCAATCTTTCACAAATTTTGTAATCCAGAGGTTGATTATGATATCGAATTC
GCGGCCGCGGCGCGCCGTCGACTTACTTGTACAGCTCGTCCATGCCGAGAGTGATCCCGGCGGCGGTCAC
GAACTCCAGCAGGACCATGTGATCGCGCTTCTCGTTGGGGTCTTTGCTCAGCTTGGACTGGTAGCTCAGG
TAGTGGTTGTCGGGCAGCAGCACGGGGCCGTCGCCGATGGGGGTGTTCTGCTGGTAGTGGTCGGCGAGCT
GCACGCCGCCGTCCTCGATGTTGTGGCGGATCTTGAAGTTGGCCTTGATGCCGTTCTTCTGCTTGTCGGC
GGTGATATAGACGTTGTGGCTGTTGTAGTTGTACTCCAGCTTGTGCCCCAGGATGTTGCCGTCCTCCTTG
AAGTCGATGCCCTTCAGCTCGATGCGGTTCACCAGGGTGTCGCCCTCGAACTTCACCTCGGCGCGGGTCT
TGTAGTTGCCGTCGTCCTTGAAGAAGATGGTGCGCTCCTGGACGTAGCCTTCGGGCATGGCGGACTTGAA
GAAGTCGTGCTGCTTCATGTGGTCGGGGTAGCGGGCGAAGCACTGCACGCCGTAGCCCAGGGTGGTCACG
AGGGTGGGCCAGGGCACGGGCAGCTTGCCGGTGGTGCAGATCAGCTTCAGGGTCAGCTTGCCGTAGGTGG
CATCGCCCTCGCCCTCGCCGGACACGCTGAACTTGTGGCCGTTTACGTCGCCGTCCAGCTCGACCAGGAT
GGGCACCACCCCGGTGAACAGCTCCTCGCCCTTGCTCACCATGGTGGCGACCGGTAGCGCTAGCTTCGAA
AGATCTGGATCCCAGAAGCAAATGTAAGCAATAGATGGCTCTGCCCTGACTTTTATGCCCAGCCCGAGCT
CCTCCAAAGGACTGCCAATAACAAGTTCAGGGGAAGCACAAACAGGTCTCAGCTTCCGTCTTTTCCTCTT
TCCTCCAATGAGATTCTCTAGCAATAATCAGCCAAGAAGAGTTACTGTAGGGAAGCCGGAACATAAGCGT
CACCGTCATCAGACTACAACTCAAGCAGCGCCTACCGAAGAATCCTCTGTGAAACCACAGGCTTCAGGCG
GGCATGGTGGCATGGGGGAGCGCATTTTCCCTGGCCCACGTTCCCAGCATGCTTCTCGGGTTGGAGAATG
CCATTCAGATAGAGATGGGAGTGAACTATACCTCTACAAAACCAATAGGAAAGAAATTTCAGTGGGAAAA
TCACTAAGAAGCAATCAGAAGTAATGTGGCTAAATCAGGCAACATGAGTATACAATCAAACACGGGCACA
TTTAGAAAGTCCTGGTCCCCAGCTAATAAAACCGGGGTCATGAGAACTCTCTGCACTACCATCTGCGTTA
ACTGGCTCTCCCAGCCCTGTGCCAGCAGAAGAAAAACAAAGAGGAGGAGAGGCAGTTCTTTAGCAACGCG
TGCGGCCGCAGGAACCCCTAGTGATGGAGTTGGCCACTCCCTCTCTGCGCGCTCGCTCGCTCACTGAGGC
CGGGCGACCAAAGGTCGCCCGACGCCCGGGCGGCCTCAGTGAGCGAGCGAGCGCGCAGCTGCCTGCAGGA
CATGTGAGCAAAAGGCCAGCAAAAGGCCAGGAACCGTAAAAAGGCCGCGTTGCTGGCGTTTTTCCATAGG
CTCCGCCCCCCTGACGAGCATCACAAAAATCGACGCTCAAGTCAGAGGTGGCGAAACCCGACAGGACTAT
AAAGATACCAGGCGTTTCCCCCTGGAAGCTCCCTCGTGCGCTCTCCTGTTCCGACCCTGCCGCTTACCGG
ATACCTGTCCGCCTTTCTCCCTTCGGGAAGCGTGGCGCTTTCTCATAGCTCACGCTGTAGGTATCTCAGT
TCGGTGTAGGTCGTTCGCTCCAAGCTGGGCTGTGTGCACGAACCCCCCGTTCAGCCCGACCGCTGCGCCT
TATCCGGTAACTATCGTCTTGAGTCCAACCCGGTAAGACACGACTTATCGCCACTGGCAGCAGCCACTGG
TAACAGGATTAGCAGAGCGAGGTATGTAGGCGGTGCTACAGAGTTCTTGAAGTGGTGGCCTAACTACGGC
TACACTAGAAGAACAGTATTTGGTATCTGCGCTCTGCTGAAGCCAGTTACCTTCGGAAAAAGAGTTGGTA
GCTCTTGATCCGGCAAACAAACCACCGCTGGTAGCGGTGGTTTTTTTGTTTGCAAGCAGCAGATTACGCG
CAGAAAAAAAGGATCTCAAGAAGATCCTTTGATCTTTTCTACGGGGTCTGACGCTCAGTGGAACGAAAAC
TCACGTTAAGGGATTTTGGTCATGAGATTATCAAAAAGGATCTTCACCTAGATCCTTTTAAATTAAAAAT
GAAGTTTTAAATCAATCTAAAGTATATATGAGTAAACTTGGTCTGACAGTTACCAATGCTTAATCAGTGA
GGCACCTATCTCAGCGATCTGTCTATTTCGTTCATCCATAGTTGCCTGACTCCCCGTCGTGTAGATAACT
ACGATACGGGAGGGCTTACCATCTGGCCCCAGTGCTGCAATGATACCGCGAGACCCACGCTCACCGGCTC
CAGATTTATCAGCAATAAACCAGCCAGCCGGAAGGGCCGAGCGCAGAAGTGGTCCTGCAACTTTATCCGC
CTCCATCCAGTCTATTAATTGTTGCCGGGAAGCTAGAGTAAGTAGTTCGCCAGTTAATAGTTTGCGCAAC
GTTGTTGCCATTGCTACAGGCATCGTGGTGTCACGCTCGTCGTTTGGTATGGCTTCATTCAGCTCCGGTT
CCCAACGATCAAGGCGAGTTACATGATCCCCCATGTTGTGCAAAAAAGCGGTTAGCTCCTTCGGTCCTCC
GATCGTTGTCAGAAGTAAGTTGGCCGCAGTGTTATCACTCATGGTTATGGCAGCACTGCATAATTCTCTT
ACTGTCATGCCATCCGTAAGATGCTTTTCTGTGACTGGTGAGTACTCAACCAAGTCATTCTGAGAATAGT
GTATGCGGCGACCGAGTTGCTCTTGCCCGGCGTCAATACGGGATAATACCGCGCCACATAGCAGAACTTT
AAAAGTGCTCATCATTGGAAAACGTTCTTCGGGGCGAAAACTCTCAAGGATCTTACCGCTGTTGAGATCC
AGTTCGATGTAACCCACTCGTGCACCCAACTGATCTTCAGCATCTTTTACTTTCACCAGCGTTTCTGGGT
GAGCAAAAACAGGAAGGCAAAATGCCGCAAAAAAGGGAATAAGGGCGACACGGAAATGTTGAATACTCAT
ACTCTTCCTTTTTCAATATTATTGAAGCATTTATCAGGGTTATTGTCTCATGAGCGGATACATATTTGAA
TGTATTTAGAAAAATAAACAAATAGGGGTTCCGCGCACATTTCCCCGAAAAGTGCCACCTGACGTCTAAG
AAACCATTATTATCATGACATTAACCTATAAAAATAGGCGTATCACGAGGCCCTTTCGTCTCGCGCGTTT
CGGTGATGACGGTGAAAACCTCTGACACATGCAGCTCCCGGAGACGGTCACAGCTTGTCTGTAAGCGGAT
GCCGGGAGCAGACAAGCCCGTCAGGGCGCGTCAGCGGGTGTTGGCGGGTGTCGGGGCTGGCTTAACTATG
CGGCATCAGAGCAGATTGTACTGAGAGTGCACCATAAAATTGTAAACGTTAATATTTTGTTAAAATTCGC
GTTAAATTTTTGTTAAATCAGCTCATTTTTTAACCAATAGACCGAAATCGGCAAAATCCCTTATAAATCA
AAAGAATAGCCCGAGATAGAGT
[37 nt withheld, positions 4604-4640]
AAAGAACGTGGACTCCAACGTCAAAGG
[113 nt withheld, positions 4668-4780]
